>Addgene plasmid #50719 | p413GPD-hTPI | depositor full sequence | sequence record 76055 | p413GPD with hTPI
GACGAAAGGGCCTCGTGATACGCCTATTTTTATAGGTTAATGTCATGATAATAATGGTTTCTTAGGACGG
ATCGCTTGCCTGTAACTTACACGCGCCTCGTATCTTTTAATGATGGAATAATTTGGGAATTTACTCTGTG
TTTATTTATTTTTATGTTTTGTATTTGGATTTTAGAAAGTAAATAAAGAAGGTAGAAGAGTTACGGAATG
AAGAAAAAAAAATAAACAAAGGTTTAAAAAATTTCAACAAAAAGCGTACTTTACATATATATTTATTAGA
CAAGAAAAGCAGATTAAATAGATATACATTCGATTAACGATAAGTAAAATGTAAAATCACAGGATTTTCG
TGTGTGGTCTTCTACACAGACAAGATGAAACAATTCGGCATTAATACCTGAGAGCAGGAAGAGCAAGATA
AAAGGTAGTATTTGTTGGCGATCCCCCTAGAGTCTTTTACATCTTCGGAAAACAAAAACTATTTTTTCTT
TAATTTCTTTTTTTACTTTCTATTTTTAATTTATATATTTATATTAAAAAATTTAAATTATAATTATTTT
TATAGCACGTGATGAAAAGGACCCAGGTGGCACTTTTCGGGGAAATGTGCGCGGAACCCCTATTTGTTTA
TTTTTCTAAATACATTCAAATATGTATCCGCTCATGAGACAATAACCCTGATAAATGCTTCAATAATATT
GAAAAAGGAAGAGTATGAGTATTCAACATTTCCGTGTCGCCCTTATTCCCTTTTTTGCGGCATTTTGCCT
TCCTGTTTTTGCTCACCCAGAAACGCTGGTGAAAGTAAAAGATGCTGAAGATCAGTTGGGTGCACGAGTG
GGTTACATCGAACTGGATCTCAACAGCGGTAAGATCCTTGAGAGTTTTCGCCCCGAAGAACGTTTTCCAA
TGATGAGCACTTTTAAAGTTCTGCTATGTGGCGCGGTATTATCCCGTATTGACGCCGGGCAAGAGCAACT
CGGTCGCCGCATACACTATTCTCAGAATGACTTGGTTGAGTACTCACCAGTCACAGAAAAGCATCTTACG
GATGGCATGACAGTAAGAGAATTATGCAGTGCTGCCATAACCATGAGTGATAACACTGCGGCCAACTTAC
TTCTGACAACGATCGGAGGACCGAAGGAGCTAACCGCTTTTTTGCACAACATGGGGGATCATGTAACTCG
CCTTGATCGTTGGGAACCGGAGCTGAATGAAGCCATACCAAACGACGAGCGTGACACCACGATGCCTGTA
GCAATGGCAACAACGTTGCGCAAACTATTAACTGGCGAACTACTTACTCTAGCTTCCCGGCAACAATTAA
TAGACTGGATGGAGGCGGATAAAGTTGCAGGACCACTTCTGCGCTCGGCCCTTCCGGCTGGCTGGTTTAT
TGCTGATAAATCTGGAGCCGGTGAGCGTGGGTCTCGCGGTATCATTGCAGCACTGGGGCCAGATGGTAAG
CCCTCCCGTATCGTAGTTATCTACACGACGGGGAGTCAGGCAACTATGGATGAACGAAATAGACAGATCG
CTGAGATAGGTGCCTCACTGATTAAGCATTGGTAACTGTCAGACCAAGTTTACTCATATATACTTTAGAT
TGATTTAAAACTTCATTTTTAATTTAAAAGGATCTAGGTGAAGATCCTTTTTGATAATCTCATGACCAAA
ATCCCTTAACGTGAGTTTTCGTTCCACTGAGCGTCAGACCCCGTAGAAAAGATCAAAGGATCTTCTTGAG
ATCCTTTTTTTCTGCGCGTAATCTGCTGCTTGCAAACAAAAAAACCACCGCTACCAGCGGTGGTTTGTTT
GCCGGATCAAGAGCTACCAACTCTTTTTCCGAAGGTAACTGGCTTCAGCAGAGCGCAGATACCAAATACT
GTCCTTCTAGTGTAGCCGTAGTTAGGCCACCACTTCAAGAACTCTGTAGCACCGCCTACATACCTCGCTC
TGCTAATCCTGTTACCAGTGGCTGCTGCCAGTGGCGATAAGTCGTGTCTTACCGGGTTGGACTCAAGACG
ATAGTTACCGGATAAGGCGCAGCGGTCGGGCTGAACGGGGGGTTCGTGCACACAGCCCAGCTTGGAGCGA
ACGACCTACACCGAACTGAGATACCTACAGCGTGAGCTATGAGAAAGCGCCACGCTTCCCGAAGGGAGAA
AGGCGGACAGGTATCCGGTAAGCGGCAGGGTCGGAACAGGAGAGCGCACGAGGGAGCTTCCAGGGGGAAA
CGCCTGGTATCTTTATAGTCCTGTCGGGTTTCGCCACCTCTGACTTGAGCGTCGATTTTTGTGATGCTCG
TCAGGGGGGCGGAGCCTATGGAAAAACGCCAGCAACGCGGCCTTTTTACGGTTCCTGGCCTTTTGCTGGC
CTTTTGCTCACATGTTCTTTCCTGCGTTATCCCCTGATTCTGTGGATAACCGTATTACCGCCTTTGAGTG
AGCTGATACCGCTCGCCGCAGCCGAACGACCGAGCGCAGCGAGTCAGTGAGCGAGGAAGCGGAAGAGCGC
CCAATACGCAAACCGCCTCTCCCCGCGCGTTGGCCGATTCATTAATGCAGCTGGCACGACAGGTTTCCCG
ACTGGAAAGCGGGCAGTGAGCGCAACGCAATTAATGTGAGTTACCTCACTCATTAGGCACCCCAGGCTTT
ACACTTTATGCTTCCGGCTCCTATGTTGTGTGGAATTGTGAGCGGATAACAATTTCACACAGGAAACAGC
TATGACCATGATTACGCCAAGCGCGCAATTAACCCTCACTAAAGGGAACAAAAGCTGGAGCTCAGTTTAT
CATTATCAATACTCGCCATTTCAAAGAATACGTAAATAATTAATAGTAGTGATTTTCCTAACTTTATTTA
GTCAAAAAATTAGCCTTTTAATTCTGCTGTAACCCGTACATGCCCAAAATAGGGGGCGGGTTACACAGAA
TATATAACATCGTAGGTGTCTGGGTGAACAGTTTATTCCTGGCATCCACTAAATATAATGGAGCCCGCTT
TTTAAGCTGGCATCCAGAAAAAAAAAGAATCCCAGCACCAAAATATTGTTTTCTTCACCAACCATCAGTT
CATAGGTCCATTCTCTTAGCGCAACTACAGAGAACAGGGGCACAAACAGGCAAAAAACGGGCACAACCTC
AATGGAGTGATGCAACCTGCCTGGAGTAAATGATGACACAAGGCAATTGACCCACGCATGTATCTATCTC
ATTTTCTTACACCTTCTATTACCTTCTGCTCTCTCTGATTTGGAAAAAGCTGAAAAAAAAGGTTGAAACC
AGTTCCCTGAAATTATTCCCCTACTTGACTAATAAGTATATAAAGACGGTAGGTATTGATTGTAATTCTG
TAAATCTATTTCTTAAACTTCTTAAATTCTACTTTTATAGTTAGTCTTTTTTTTAGTTTTAAAACACCAG
AACTTAGTTTCGACGGATTCTAGAACTAGTGGATCCATGGCGCCCTCCAGGAAGTTCTTCGTTGGGGGAA
ACTGGAAGATGAACGGGCGGAAGCAGAGTCTGGGGGAGCTCATCGGCACTCTGAACGCGGCCAAGGTGCC
GGCCGACACCGAGGTGGTTTGTGCTCCCCCTACTGCCTATATCGACTTCGCCCGGCAGAAGCTAGATCCC
AAGATTGCTGTGGCTGCGCAGAACTGCTACAAAGTGACTAATGGGGCTTTTACTGGGGAGATCAGCCCTG
GCATGATCAAAGACTGCGGAGCCACGTGGGTGGTCCTGGGGCACTCAGAGAGAAGGCATGTCTTTGGGGA
GTCAGATGAGCTGATTGGGCAGAAAGTGGCCCATGCTCTGGCAGAGGGACTCGGAGTAATCGCCTGCATT
GGGGAGAAGCTAGATGAAAGGGAAGCTGGCATCACTGAGAAGGTTGTTTTCGAGCAGACAAAGGTCATCG
CAGATAACGTGAAGGACTGGAGCAAGGTCGTCCTGGCCTATGAGCCTGTGTGGGCCATTGGTACTGGCAA
GACTGCAACACCCCAACAGGCCCAGGAAGTACACGAGAAGCTCCGAGGATGGCTGAAGTCCAACGTCTCT
GATGCGGTGGCTCAGAGCACCCGTATCATTTATGGAGGCTCTGTGACTGGGGCAACCTGCAAGGAGCTGG
CCAGCCAGCCTGATGTGGATGGCTTCCTTGTGGGTGGTGCTTCCCTCAAGCCCGAATTCGTGGACATCAT
CAATGCCAAACAATGACTCGAGTCATGTAATTAGTTATGTCACGCTTACATTCACGCCCTCCCCCCACAT
CCGCTCTAACCGAAAAGGAAGGAGTTAGACAACCTGAAGTCTAGGTCCCTATTTATTTTTTTATAGTTAT
GTTAGTATTAAGAACGTTATTTATATTTCAAATTTTTCTTTTTTTTCTGTACAGACGCGTGTACGCATGT
AACATTATACTGAAAACCTTGCTTGAGAAGGTTTTGGGACGCTCGAAGGCTTTAATTTGCGGCCGGTACC
CAATTCGCCCTATAGTGAGTCGTATTACGCGCGCTCACTGGCCGTCGTTTTACAACGTCGTGACTGGGAA
AACCCTGGCGTTACCCAACTTAATCGCCTTGCAGCACATCCCCCTTTCGCCAGCTGGCGTAATAGCGAAG
AGGCCCGCACCGATCGCCCTTCCCAACAGTTGCGCAGCCTGAATGGCGAATGGCGCG
[124 nt withheld, positions 4678-4801]
C
[91 nt withheld, positions 4803-4893]
A
[49 nt withheld, positions 4895-4943]
CCTTTGACGTTGGAGTCCACGTTCTTT
[37 nt withheld, positions 4971-5007]
ACCCTATCTCGGTCTATTCTTTTGATTTATAAGGGATTTTGCCGATTTCGGCCTATTGGTTAAAAAATGA
GCTGATTTAACAAAAATTTAACGCGAATTTTAACAAAATATTAACGTTTACAATTTCCTGATGCGGTATT
TTCTCCTTACGCATCTGTGCGGTATTTCACACCGCATAGATCCGTCGAGTTCAAGAGAAAAAAAAAGAAA
AAGCAAAAAGAAAAAAGGAAAGCGCGCCTCGTTCAGAATGACACGTATAGAATGATGCATTACCTTGTCA
TCTTCAGTATCATACTGTTCGTATACATACTTACTGACATTCATAGGTATACATATATACACATGTATAT
ATATCGTATGCTGCAGCTTTAAATAATCGGTGTCACTACATAAGAACACCTTTGGTGGAGGGAACATCGT
TGGTACCATTGGGCGAGGTGGCTTCTCTTATGGCAACCGCAAGAGCCTTGAACGCACTCTCACTACGGTG
ATGATCATTCTTGCCTCGCAGACAATCAACGTGGAGGGTAATTCTGCTAGCCTCTGCAAAGCTTTCAAGA
AAATGCGGGATCATCTCGCAAGAGAGATCTCCTACTTTCTCCCTTTGCAAACCAAGTTCGACAACTGCGT
ACGGCCTGTTCGAAAGATCTACCACCGCTCTGGAAAGTGCCTCATCCAAAGGCGCAAATCCTGATCCAAA
CCTTTTTACTCCACGCGCCAGTAGGGCCTCTTTAAAAGCTTGACCGAGAGCAATCCCGCAGTCTTCAGTG
GTGTGATGGTCGTCTATGTGTAAGTCACCAATGCACTCAACGATTAGCGACCAGCCGGAATGCTTGGCCA
GAGCATGTATCATATGGTCCAGAAACCCTATACCTGTGTGGACGTTAATCACTTGCGATTGTGTGGCCTG
TTCTGCTACTGCTTCTGCCTCTTTTTCTGGGAAGATCGAGTGCTCTATCGCTAGGGGACCACCCTTTAAA
GAGATCGCAATCTGAATCTTGGTTTCATTTGTAATACGCTTTACTAGGGCTTTCTGCTCTGTCATCTTTG
CCTTCGTTTATCTTGCCTGCTCATTTTTTAGTATATTCTTCGAAGAAATCACATTACTTTATATAATGTA
TAATTCATTATGTGATAATGCCAATCGCTAAGAAAAAAAAAGAGTCATCCGCTAGGGGAAAAAAAAAAAT
GAAAATCATTACCGAGGCATAAAAAAATATAGAGTGTACTAGAGGAGGCCAAGAGTAATAGAAAAAGAAA
ATTGCGGGAAAGGACTGTGTTATGACTTCCCTGACTAATGCCGTGTTCAAACGATACCTGGCAGTGACTC
CTAGCGCTCACCAAGCTCTTAAAACGGGAATTTATGGTGCACTCTCAGTACAATCTGCTCTGATGCCGCA
TAGTTAAGCCAGCCCCGACACCCGCCAACACGCGCTGACGCGCCCTGACGGGCTTGTCTGCTCCCGGCAT
CCGCTTACAGACAAGCTGTGACCGTCTCCGGGAGCTGCATGTGTCAGAGGTTTTCACCGTCATCACCGAA
ACGCGCGA
Features (pLannotate 1.2.2; 22 found; start..end, strand, type, name):
     70..573     -  misc_feature   CEN/ARS: S. cerevisiae CEN6 centromere fused to an autonomously replicating sequence
    610..714     +  promoter       AmpR promoter: bla
    715..1575    +  CDS            AmpR: β-lactamase; bla; confers resistance to ampicillin, carbenicillin, and related antibiotics
   1746..2334    +  rep_origin     ori: high-copy-number ColE1/pMB1/pBR322/pUC origin of replication
   2517..2609    +  CDS            lacI (fragment): lac repressor; lacI; The lac repressor binds to the lac operator to inhibit transcription in E. coli. This inhibition can be relieved by adding lactose or isopropyl-β-D-thiogalactopyranoside (IPTG).
   2622..2643    +  protein_bind   CAP binding site: CAP binding activates transcription in the presence of cAMP. E. coli catabolite activator protein
   2658..2688    +  promoter       lac promoter: promoter for the E. coli lac operon
   2696..2712    +  protein_bind   lac operator: The lac repressor binds to the lac operator to inhibit transcription in E. coli. This inhibition can be relieved by adding lactose or isopropyl-β-D-thiogalactopyranoside (IPTG). lac repressor encoded by lacI
   2757..2775    +  promoter       T3 promoter: promoter for bacteriophage T3 RNA polymerase
   2800..3443    +  promoter       GAP promoter: S. cerevisiae TDH3; promoter for glyceraldehyde-3-phosphate dehydrogenase
   3449..3466    +  misc_feature   MCS (fragment): pBluescript multiple cloning site
   3467..4213    +  CDS            TPI1: TPIS_HUMAN - Also known as TPI. Experimental evidence at protein level: Swiss-Prot protein existence level 1. It is also responsible for the non-negligible production of methylglyoxal a reactive cytotoxic side-product that modifies and can alter proteins, DNA and lipids. From Homo sapiens (Human).
   4223..4470    +  terminator     CYC1 terminator: S. cerevisiae CYC1; transcription terminator for CYC1
   4489..4507    -  promoter       T7 promoter: promoter for bacteriophage T7 RNA polymerase
   4515..4670    +  CDS            lacZα (fragment): LacZα fragment of β-galactosidase; lacZ fragment
   4678..5133    +  rep_origin     f1 ori (sequence partly withheld): f1 bacteriophage origin of replication; arrow indicates direction of (+) strand synthesis
   5134..5185    -  misc_feature   bom (fragment): basis of mobility region from pBR322
   5393..6052    -  CDS            HIS3: imidazoleglycerol-phosphate dehydratase, required for histidine biosynthesis; S. cerevisiae HIS3; yeast auxotrophic marker
   6053..6239    -  promoter       HIS3 promoter: S. cerevisiae HIS3
   6289..6369    +  CDS            MRM1 (fragment): MRM1_YEAST - Also known as PET56 From Saccharomyces cerevisiae (strain ATCC 204508 / S288c) (Baker's yeast).
   6370..6419    -  misc_feature   bom (fragment): basis of mobility region from pBR322
   6521..1       -  CDS            rop (fragment) (across the origin): Rop protein, which maintains plasmids at low copy number; rop
