[The description below was written by a language model from this plasmid's Addgene catalogue record and pLannotate feature annotations shown in this document.]
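Description:
p413GPD-hTPI is a yeast–E. coli shuttle vector for constitutive expression of human triosephosphate isomerase (TPI1) in Saccharomyces cerevisiae. It is built on the p413GPD backbone, a centromeric plasmid whose CEN6/ARS element gives stable, low-copy maintenance and segregation in yeast. The HIS3 gene, under its own promoter, allows selection by complementing histidine auxotrophy in his3 host strains. For propagation in bacteria, the plasmid carries a ColE1/pUC-type origin and the β-lactamase gene conferring ampicillin resistance. The catalogue lists it as low copy even though the annotated bacterial origin is of the high-copy type, so that entry may reflect its copy number in yeast. An f1 origin, lac promoter/operator and lacZα remnants, and flanking T3 and T7 promoters are carried over from the pBluescript-derived framework. Short fragments annotated as lacI, bom, rop and MRM1 appear to be backbone remnants or partial matches rather than functional parts.

The payload is the roughly 750 bp human TPI1 coding sequence, inserted between the BamHI and XhoI sites of the polylinker, both of which were preserved. It sits downstream of the strong constitutive GPD (TDH3, glyceraldehyde-3-phosphate dehydrogenase) promoter and upstream of the CYC1 transcription terminator. No epitope tag or reporter fusion is annotated, so the enzyme is apparently produced in native form. The total size is 6,555 bp, and the feature table covers the full depositor sequence. The stated purpose is expression of human TPI1 in yeast. The associated publication concerns inhibition of triosephosphate isomerase by phosphoenolpyruvate in the feedback regulation of glycolysis, so the construct was presumably used to study the human enzyme's function in yeast glycolytic metabolism.
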