Addgene plasmid #50719: p413GPD-hTPI
Purpose: expression of human TPI1 in yeast
Depositing lab: Markus Ralser. Depositing organization: University of Cambridge. Publication: Inhibition of triosephosphate isomerase by phosphoenolpyruvate in the feedback-regulation of glycolysis. Gruning NM, Du D, Keller MA, Luisi BF, Ralser M. Open Biol. 2014 Mar 5;4(3):130232. doi: 10.1098/rsob.130232. PubMed 24598263.
Backbone
  Vector backbone: p413GPD
  Backbone size w/o insert (bp): 5805
  Total vector size (bp): 6555
  Vector type: Yeast Expression
  Selectable markers: HIS3
Growth in bacteria
  Bacterial resistance: Ampicillin, 100 μg/mL
  Growth temperature: 37°C
  Growth strain: DH5alpha
  Copy number: Low Copy
Gene/Insert
  Gene/Insert name: Triosephosphate isomerase 1 (alt name: TPI1)
  Species: H. sapiens (human)
  Insert size (bp): 750
  GenBank ID: NM_000365.5
  Entrez Gene: TPI1 (a.k.a. HEL-S-49, TIM, TPI, TPID)
  Promoter: GPD
  Cloning method: Restriction Enzyme; 5′ cloning site BamHI (not destroyed); 3′ cloning site XhoI (not destroyed)
  Sequencing primers: 5′ GPD fw (ctacttgactaataagtata); 3′ CYC Ter
Terms and licenses: Academic/Nonprofit Terms; Industry Terms: Not Available to Industry
How to cite: p413GPD-hTPI was a gift from Markus Ralser (Addgene plasmid # 50719 ; http://n2t.net/addgene:50719 ; RRID:Addgene_50719)
