>Addgene plasmid #50719 | p413GPD-hTPI | addgene partial sequence | sequence record 78550 | CYC1 5'-GCGTGAATGTAAGCGTGAC-3'
CAGGTTGCCCCAGTCACAGAGCCTCCATAAATGATACGGGTGCTCTGAGCCACCGCATCAGAGACGTTGG
ACTTCAGCCATCCTCGGAGCTTCTCGTGTACTTCCTGGGCCTGTTGGGGTGTTGCAGTCTTGCCAGTACC
AATGGCCCACACAGGCTCATAGGCCAGGACGACCTTGCTCCAGTCCTTCACGTTATCTGCGATGACCTTT
GTCTGCTCGAAAACAACCTTCTCAGTGATGCCAGCTTCCCTTTCATCTAGCTTCTCCCCAATGCAGGCGA
TTACTCCGAGTCCCTCTGCCAGAGCATGGGCCACTTTCTGCCCAATCAGCTCATCTGACTCCCCAAAGAC
ATGCCTTCTCTCTGAGTGCCCCAGGACCACCCACGTGGCTCCGCAGTCTTTGATCATGCCAGGGCTGATC
TCCCCAGTAAAAGCCCCATTAGTCACTTTGTAGCAGTTCTGCGCAGCCACAGCAATCTTGGGATCTAGCT
TCTGCCGGGCGAAGTCGATATAGGCAGTAGGGGGAGCACAAACCACCTCGGTGTCGGCCGGTACCTTGGC
CGCGTTCAGAGTGCCGATGAGCTCCCCCAGACTCTGCTTCCGCCCGTTCATCTTCCAGTTTCCCCCAACG
AAGAACTTCCTGGAGGGCGCCATGGATCCACTAGTTCTAGAATCCGTCGAAACTAAGTTCTGGTGTTTTA
AAACTAAAAAAAAGACTAACTATAAAAGTAGAATTTAAGAAGTTTAAGAAATAGATTTACAGAATTACAA
TCAATACCTACCGTCTTTATATACTTATTAGTCAAGTA
