>Addgene plasmid #50719 | p413GPD-hTPI | addgene partial sequence | sequence record 78551 | M13-rev 5'-CAGGAAACAGCTATGACC-3'
CTTAGCGCAACTACAGAGAACAGGGGCACAAACAGGCAAAAAACGGGCACAACCTCAATGGAGTGATGCA
ACCTGCCTGGAGTAAATGATGACACAAGGCAATTGACCCACGCATGTATCTATCTCATTTTCTTACACCT
TCTATTACCTTCTGCTCTCTCTGATTTGGAAAAAGCTGAAAAAAAAGGTTGAAACCAGTTCCCTGAAATT
ATTCCCCTACTTGACTAATAAGTATATAAAGACGGTAGGTATTGATTGTAATTCTGTAAATCTATTTCTT
AAACTTCTTAAATTCTACTTTTATAGTTAGTCTTTTTTTTAGTTTTAAAACACCAGAACTTAGTTTCGAC
GGATTCTAGAACTAGTGGATCCATGGCGCCCTCCAGGAAGTTCTTCGTTGGGGGAAACTGGAAGATGAAC
GGGCGGAAGCAGAGTCTGGGGGAGCTCATCGGCACTCTGAACGCGGCCAAGGTACCGGCCGACACCGA
